>Addgene plasmid #178137 | APP_Halo_C_allele | addgene full sequence | sequence record 349374 | Addgene NGS Result
GCGGTTTGCGTATTGGGCGCTCTTCCGCTTCCTCGCTCACTGACTCGCTGCGCTCGGTCGTTCGGCTGCG
GCGAGCGGTATCAGCTCACTCAAAGGCGGTAATACGGTTATCCACAGAATCAGGGGATAACGCAGGAAAG
AACATGTGAGCAAAAGGCCAGCAAAAGGCCAGGAACCGTAAAAAGGCCGCGTTGCTGGCGTTTTTCCATA
GGCTCCGCCCCCCTGACGAGCATCACAAAAATCGACGCTCAAGTCAGAGGTGGCGAAACCCGACAGGACT
ATAAAGATACCAGGCGTTTCCCCCTGGAAGCTCCCTCGTGCGCTCTCCTGTTCCGACCCTGCCGCTTACC
GGATACCTGTCCGCCTTTCTCCCTTCGGGAAGCGTGGCGCTTTCTCATAGCTCACGCTGTAGGTATCTCA
GTTCGGTGTAGGTCGTTCGCTCCAAGCTGGGCTGTGTGCACGAACCCCCCGTTCAGCCCGACCGCTGCGC
CTTATCCGGTAACTATCGTCTTGAGTCCAACCCGGTAAGACACGACTTATCGCCACTGGCAGCAGCCACT
GGTAACAGGATTAGCAGAGCGAGGTATGTAGGCGGTGCTACAGAGTTCTTGAAGTGGTGGCCTAACTACG
GCTACACTAGAAGAACAGTATTTGGTATCTGCGCTCTGCTGAAGCCAGTTACCTTCGGAAAAAGAGTTGG
TAGCTCTTGATCCGGCAAACAAACCACCGCTGGTAGCGGTGGTTTTTTTGTTTGCAAGCAGCAGATTACG
CGCAGAAAAAAAGGATCTCAAGAAGATCCTTTGATCTTTTCTACGGGGTCTGACGCTCAGTGGAACGAAA
ACTCACGTTAAGGGATTTTGGTCATGAGATTATCAAAAAGGATCTTCACCTAGATCCTTTTAAATTAAAA
ATGAAGTTTTAAATCAATCTAAAGTATATATGAGTAAACTTGGTCTGACAGTTACCAATGCTTAATCAGT
GAGGCACCTATCTCAGCGATCTGTCTATTTCGTTCATCCATAGTTGCCTGACTCCCCGTCGTGTAGATAA
CTACGATACGGGAGGGCTTACCATCTGGCCCCAGTGCTGCAATGATACCGCGAGATCCACGCTCACCGGC
TCCAGATTTATCAGCAATAAACCAGCCAGCCGGAAGGGCCGAGCGCAGAAGTGGTCCTGCAACTTTATCC
GCCTCCATCCAGTCTATTAATTGTTGCCGGGAAGCTAGAGTAAGTAGTTCGCCAGTTAATAGTTTGCGCA
ACGTTGTTGCCATTGCTACAGGCATCGTGGTGTCACGCTCGTCGTTTGGTATGGCTTCATTCAGCTCCGG
TTCCCAACGATCAAGGCGAGTTACATGATCCCCCATGTTGTGCAAAAAAGCGGTTAGCTCCTTCGGTCCT
CCGATCGTTGTCAGAAGTAAGTTGGCCGCAGTGTTATCACTCATGGTTATGGCAGCACTGCATAATTCTC
TTACTGTCATGCCATCCGTAAGATGCTTTTCTGTGACTGGTGAGTACTCAACCAAGTCATTCTGAGAATA
GTGTATGCGGCGACCGAGTTGCTCTTGCCCGGCGTCAATACGGGATAATACCGCGCCACATAGCAGAACT
TTAAAAGTGCTCATCATTGGAAAACGTTCTTCGGGGCGAAAACTCTCAAGGATCTTACCGCTGTTGAGAT
CCAGTTCGATGTAACCCACTCGTGCACCCAACTGATCTTCAGCATCTTTTACTTTCACCAGCGTTTCTGG
GTGAGCAAAAACAGGAAGGCAAAATGCCGCAAAAAAGGGAATAAGGGCGACACGGAAATGTTGAATACTC
ATACTCTTCCTTTTTCAATATTATTGAAGCATTTATCAGGGTTATTGTCTCATGAGCGGATACATATTTG
AATGTATTTAGAAAAATAAACAAATAGGGGTTCCGCGCACATTTCCCCGAAAAGTGCCACCTGACGTCTA
AGAAACCATTATTATCATGACATTAACCTATAAAAATAGGCGTATCACGAGGCCCTTTCGTCTCGCGCGT
TTCGGTGATGACGGTGAAAACCTCTGACACATGCAGCTCCCGGAGACGGTCACAGCTTGTCTGTAAGCGG
ATGCCGGGAGCAGACAAGCCCGTCAGGGCGCGTCAGCGGGTGTTGGCGGGTGTCGGGGCTGGCTTAACTA
TGCGGCATCAGAGCAGATTGTACTGAGAGTGCACCATATGCGGTGTGAAATACCGCACAGATGCGTAAGG
AGAAAATACCGCATCAGGCGCCATTCGCCATTCAGGCTGCGCAACTGTTGGGAAGGGCGATCGGTGCGGG
CCTCTTCGCTATTACGCCAGCTGGCGAAAGGGGGATGTGCTGCAAGGCGATTAAGTTGGGTAACGCCAGG
GTTTTCCCAGTCACGACGTTGTAAAACGACGGCCAGTGAATTCGAGCTCGGTACCTCGCGAATGCATCTA
GAACCATTGCACTGGGTTTATCCACTTACTGTGGAGTTGGGGAACCAGAAACAACCACTGGACACTTTGC
AAGCGCGTCAAGGTTTCCACCGCCACCTGGTGGCTAGATGGAGCACAGCATCTGTGTAACTGGTGGGCAA
AGGCGTTCTGCTCCAAGATGTCAAAGTGGGGGAGAAAATTATGGGTGTTCTGCAATCTTGGCAAAAGAAG
AGTACTGTACTCCTTATCTTTTTACTGCTTCTCCATGTTCACCCTTAAAAGATTGATTTTTATTTTTTAC
TCAGCTCTCCTCTTGTTTTTCAGGTTGACGCCGCTGTCACCCCAGAGGAGCGCCACCTGTCCAAGATGCA
GCAGAACGGCTACGAAAATCCAACCTACAAGTTCTTTGAGCAGATGCAGAACGGTGGAGGAGGTTCTGGA
GGCGGTGGAAGTGGTGGCGGAGGTAGCGCCGAGATCGGCACCGGCTTTCCCTTCGATCCTCACTACGTGG
AAGTGCTGGGCGAGAGAATGCACTATGTGGACGTGGGCCCCAGAGATGGAACCCCTGTGCTGTTTCTGCA
CGGCAACCCTACCAGCAGCTACGTGTGGCGGAACATCATCCCTCACGTGGCCCCTACACACAGATGTATC
GCCCCTGACCTGATCGGCATGGGCAAGAGCGATAAGCCCGACCTGGGCTACTTCTTCGACGACCACGTGC
GGTTCATGGACGCCTTTATTGAGGCCCTCGGCCTGGAAGAGGTGGTGCTGGTTATTCACGATTGGGGCAG
CGCCCTGGGATTCCACTGGGCCAAGAGAAACCCCGAGAGAGTGAAGGGAATCGCCTTCATGGAATTCATC
AGGCCCATTCCTACCTGGGACGAGTGGCCTGAGTTCGCCAGAGAGACATTCCAGGCCTTCAGAACCACCG
ACGTGGGCAGAAAGCTGATCATCGACCAGAACGTGTTCATCGAGGGCACCCTGCCTATGGGAGTCGTCAG
ACCACTGACCGAGGTGGAAATGGACCACTACAGAGAGCCCTTTCTGAACCCCGTGGACCGGGAACCTCTT
TGGAGATTCCCCAACGAGCTGCCCATTGCCGGCGAGCCTGCTAATATTGTGGCCCTGGTGGAAGAGTACA
TGGACTGGCTGCATCAGAGCCCCGTGCCTAAGCTGCTGTTTTGGGGAACACCCGGCGTGCTGATTCCTCC
TGCTGAAGCTGCCAGACTGGCCAAGAGCCTGCCTAATTGCAAGGCCGTGGATATCGGCCCTGGCCTGAAT
CTGCTGCAAGAGGACAACCCCGATCTGATCGGCTCCGAGATTGCCAGATGGCTGAGCACCCTGGAAATCA
GCGGATAAACCCCCGCCACAGCAGCGTCTGAAGTTGGACAGCAAAACCATTGCTTCACTACCCATCGGTG
TCCATTTATAGAATAATGTGGGAAGAAACAAACCCGTTTTATGATTTACTCATTATCGCCTTTTGACAGC
TGTGCTGTAACACAAGTAGATGCCTGAACTTGAATTAATCCACACATCAGTAATGTATTCTATCTCTCTT
TACATTTTGGTCTCTATACTACATTATTAATGGGTTTTGTGTACTGTAAAGAATTTAGCTGTATCAAACT
AGTGCATGAATAGATTCTCTCCTGATTATTTATCACATAGCCCCTTAGCCAGTTGTATATTATTCTTGTG
GTTTGTGACCCAATTAAGTCCTACTTTACATATGCTTTAAGAATCGATGGGGGATGCTGGATCCCGGGCC
CGTCGACTGCAGAGGCCTGCATGCAAGCTTGGCGTAATCATGGTCATAGCTGTTTCCTGTGTGAAATTGT
TATCCGCTCACAATTCCACACAACATACGAGCCGGAAGCATAAAGTGTAAAGCCTGGGGTGCCTAATGAG
TGAGCTAACTCACATTAATTGCGTTGCGCTCACTGCCCGCTTTCCAGTCGGGAAACCTGTCGTGCCAGCT
GCATTAATGAATCGGCCAACGCGCGGGGAGAG
Features (pLannotate 1.2.2; 12 found; start..end, strand, type, name):
    203..791     -  rep_origin     ori: high-copy-number ColE1/pMB1/pBR322/pUC origin of replication
    962..1822    -  CDS            AmpR: β-lactamase; bla; confers resistance to ampicillin, carbenicillin, and related antibiotics
   1823..1927    -  promoter       AmpR promoter: bla
   2022..2057    +  CDS            rop (fragment): Rop protein, which maintains plasmids at low copy number; rop
   2159..2258    +  misc_feature   bom (fragment): basis of mobility region from pBR322
   2264..2421    -  CDS            lacZα (fragment): LacZα fragment of β-galactosidase; lacZ fragment
   2661..2849    +  CDS            Aplp2 (fragment): APLP2_MOUSE - Experimental evidence at protein level: Swiss-Prot protein existence level 1. May play a role in the regulation of hemostasis. The soluble form may have inhibitory properties towards coagulation factors. May interact with cellular G-protein signaling pathways. May bind to the DNA 5'-GTCACATG-3'(CDEI box). Inhibits trypsin, chymotrypsin, plasmin, factor XIA and plasma and glandular kallikrein (By similarity). Modulates the Cu/Zn nitric oxide-catalyzed autodegradation of GPC1 heparan sulfate side chains in fibroblasts. From Mus musculus (Mouse).
   2898..3773    +  CDS            dhaA: DHAA_PSEPV - Experimental evidence at protein level: Swiss-Prot protein existence level 1. Catalyzes hydrolytic cleavage of carbon-halogen bonds in halogenated aliphatic compounds, leading to the formation of the corresponding primary alcohols, halide ions and protons. Has a broad substrate specificity, as it is able to dehalogenate mono- and di- chlorinated and brominated alkanes (up to at least C10), and the two isomers of 1,3-dichloropropene to 3-chloroallyl alcohol; the highest activity was found with 1,2-dibromoethane, while no activity was observed with the analog 1,2-dichloroethane. Fro
   4267..4283    -  protein_bind   lac operator: The lac repressor binds to the lac operator to inhibit transcription in E. coli. This inhibition can be relieved by adding lactose or isopropyl-β-D-thiogalactopyranoside (IPTG). lac repressor encoded by lacI
   4291..4321    -  promoter       lac promoter: promoter for the E. coli lac operon
   4336..4357    -  protein_bind   CAP binding site: CAP binding activates transcription in the presence of cAMP. E. coli catabolite activator protein
   4370..20      -  CDS            lacI (fragment) (across the origin): lac repressor; lacI; The lac repressor binds to the lac operator to inhibit transcription in E. coli. This inhibition can be relieved by adding lactose or isopropyl-β-D-thiogalactopyranoside (IPTG).
