[The description below was written by a language model from this plasmid's Addgene catalogue record and pLannotate feature annotations shown in this document.]
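Description:
APP_Halo_C_allele is a homology-directed repair donor plasmid built on the pUC57-BsaI-Free cloning backbone. It is intended to supply the template for knocking a HaloTag coding sequence into the endogenous human APP locus, so that amyloid precursor protein is expressed as a C-terminal HaloTag fusion. The 4,442 nt plasmid is propagated in E. coli through a high-copy ColE1/pUC-type origin and selected with ampicillin via the β-lactamase gene and its native promoter. The remaining backbone annotations are standard pUC remnants flanking the cloning site with no role in the editing application: fragments of rop, bom, lacZα and lacI, together with the lac promoter, operator and CAP binding site.

The insert lies between the lacZα remnant and the lac promoter region. Its central element is annotated as dhaA, a bacterial haloalkane dehalogenase. This is the enzyme from which HaloTag was engineered, and the hit corresponds to the HaloTag open reading frame. HaloTag binds chloroalkane ligands covalently, which allows fluorescent labelling, pulldown or ligand-induced degradation of the tagged protein. Immediately upstream, a short coding segment was matched to mouse Aplp2. Given the stated purpose, this most likely reflects the conserved C-terminal coding region of human APP, an APLP2 paralogue, within the upstream homology arm. A short unannotated gap separates it from the tag and may hold a linker. The unannotated sequence downstream of the tag presumably forms the other homology arm, although the record does not define arm boundaries.

No mammalian promoter, selection cassette or recombinase site is annotated, consistent with expression depending on the native APP locus after integration. The record does not specify the nuclease or guide RNA used with it. The depositing initiative works with human iPSC models of neurodegenerative disease.
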