Addgene plasmid #178137: APP_Halo_C_allele
Purpose: Donor vector for endogenous tagging of human APP at the C-terminus with halotag
Depositing lab: iPSC Neurodegenerative Disease Initiative (iNDI) & Michael Ward.
Backbone
  Vector backbone: pUC57-BsaI-Free
  Vector type: Donor vector
Growth in bacteria
  Bacterial resistance: Ampicillin, 100 μg/mL
  Growth temperature: 37°C
  Growth strain: DH5alpha
  Copy number: High Copy
Gene/Insert
  Gene/Insert name: Halotag (alt name: APP)
  Species: H. sapiens (human)
  Entrez Gene: APP (a.k.a. AAA, ABETA, ABPP, AD1, APPI, CTFgamma, CVAP, PN-II, PN2, alpha-sAPP, preA4)
  Cloning method: Unknown
Terms and licenses: Academic/Nonprofit Terms; Industry Terms: Not Available to Industry
How to cite: APP_Halo_C_allele was a gift from iPSC Neurodegenerative Disease Initiative (iNDI) & Michael Ward (Addgene plasmid # 178137 ; http://n2t.net/addgene:178137 ; RRID:Addgene_178137)
