>Addgene plasmid #178137 | APP_Halo_C_allele | depositor partial sequence | sequence record 345774 | insert
ACCATTGCACTGGGTTTATCCACTTACTGTGGAGTTGGGGAACCAGAAACAACCACTGGACACTTTGCAA
GCGCGTCAAGGTTTCCACCGCCACCTGGTGGCTAGATGGAGCACAGCATCTGTGTAACTGGTGGGCAAAG
GCGTTCTGCTCCAAGATGTCAAAGTGGGGGAGAAAATTATGGGTGTTCTGCAATCTTGGCAAAAGAAGAG
TACTGTACTCCTTATCTTTTTACTGCTTCTCCATGTTCACCCTTAAAAGATTGATTTTTATTTTTTACTC
AGCTCTCCTCTTGTTTTTCAGGTTGACGCCGCTGTCACCCCAGAGGAGCGCCACCTGTCCAAGATGCAGC
AGAACGGCTACGAAAATCCAACCTACAAGTTCTTTGAGCAGATGCAGAACGGTGGAGGAGGTTCTGGAGG
CGGTGGAAGTGGTGGCGGAGGTAGCGCCGAGATCGGCACCGGCTTTCCCTTCGATCCTCACTACGTGGAA
GTGCTGGGCGAGAGAATGCACTATGTGGACGTGGGCCCCAGAGATGGAACCCCTGTGCTGTTTCTGCACG
GCAACCCTACCAGCAGCTACGTGTGGCGGAACATCATCCCTCACGTGGCCCCTACACACAGATGTATCGC
CCCTGACCTGATCGGCATGGGCAAGAGCGATAAGCCCGACCTGGGCTACTTCTTCGACGACCACGTGCGG
TTCATGGACGCCTTTATTGAGGCCCTCGGCCTGGAAGAGGTGGTGCTGGTTATTCACGATTGGGGCAGCG
CCCTGGGATTCCACTGGGCCAAGAGAAACCCCGAGAGAGTGAAGGGAATCGCCTTCATGGAATTCATCAG
GCCCATTCCTACCTGGGACGAGTGGCCTGAGTTCGCCAGAGAGACATTCCAGGCCTTCAGAACCACCGAC
GTGGGCAGAAAGCTGATCATCGACCAGAACGTGTTCATCGAGGGCACCCTGCCTATGGGAGTCGTCAGAC
CACTGACCGAGGTGGAAATGGACCACTACAGAGAGCCCTTTCTGAACCCCGTGGACCGGGAACCTCTTTG
GAGATTCCCCAACGAGCTGCCCATTGCCGGCGAGCCTGCTAATATTGTGGCCCTGGTGGAAGAGTACATG
GACTGGCTGCATCAGAGCCCCGTGCCTAAGCTGCTGTTTTGGGGAACACCCGGCGTGCTGATTCCTCCTG
CTGAAGCTGCCAGACTGGCCAAGAGCCTGCCTAATTGCAAGGCCGTGGATATCGGCCCTGGCCTGAATCT
GCTGCAAGAGGACAACCCCGATCTGATCGGCTCCGAGATTGCCAGATGGCTGAGCACCCTGGAAATCAGC
GGATAAACCCCCGCCACAGCAGCGTCTGAAGTTGGACAGCAAAACCATTGCTTCACTACCCATCGGTGTC
CATTTATAGAATAATGTGGGAAGAAACAAACCCGTTTTATGATTTACTCATTATCGCCTTTTGACAGCTG
TGCTGTAACACAAGTAGATGCCTGAACTTGAATTAATCCACACATCAGTAATGTATTCTATCTCTCTTTA
CATTTTGGTCTCTATACTACATTATTAATGGGTTTTGTGTACTGTAAAGAATTTAGCTGTATCAAACTAG
TGCATGAATAGATTCTCTCCTGATTATTTATCACATAGCCCCTTAGCCAGTTGTATATTATTCTTGTGGT
TTGTGACCCAATTAAGTCCTACTTTACATATGCTTTAAGAATCGATGGGGGATGCT
